Addgene plasmid #146363: pAc5.1B-lambdaN-HA-DmGe1_1-558-V5His6_G
Purpose: Insect Expression of DmGe1_1-558
Depositing lab: Elisa Izaurralde. Depositing organization: Max Planck Institute for Developmental Biology.
Backbone
  Vector backbone: Unknown
  Vector type: Insect Expression
Growth in bacteria
  Bacterial resistance: Ampicillin, 100 μg/mL
  Growth temperature: 37°C
  Growth strain: DH5alpha
  Copy number: Low Copy
Gene/Insert
  Gene/Insert name: DmGe1_1-558 (alt name: EDC4)
  Species: D. melanogaster (fly)
  Entrez Gene: Ge-1 (a.k.a. Dmel_CG6181, CG6181, Dmel\CG6181, EDC4, GE-1, dGe-1)
  Cloning method: Unknown
Terms and licenses: Academic/Nonprofit Terms; Industry Terms: Not Available to Industry
Depositor comments: ORF extracted from NCBI:NM_135642.2. Plasmids from this collection were made available to the research community and donated after the lab closed. Please note that the sequence provided by the depositing laboratory may be theoretical/predicted or based on Sanger sequencing results. There may be discrepancies between sequencing results obtained by Addgene and the depositor sequence. If an Addgene verified sequence is not available, please contact before placing your order to request that our lab fully sequence the plasmid.
How to cite: pAc5.1B-lambdaN-HA-DmGe1_1-558-V5His6_G was a gift from Elisa Izaurralde (Addgene plasmid # 146363 ; http://n2t.net/addgene:146363 ; RRID:Addgene_146363)
