[The description below was written by a language model from this plasmid's Addgene catalogue record and pLannotate feature annotations shown in this document.]
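Description:
pAc5.1B-lambdaN-HA-DmGe1_1-558-V5His6_G is a 7,163 nt insect expression plasmid for producing an N-terminal fragment (residues 1-558) of Drosophila melanogaster Ge-1, also known as EDC4, a protein implicated in mRNA decapping and in silencing of a subset of miRNA targets. The catalogue lists the backbone as unknown, although the name and annotated features point to a pAc5.1-type vector. In bacteria the plasmid is maintained through a ColE1/pUC-family origin and selected with ampicillin via the AmpR (β-lactamase) gene and its own promoter. The record lists it as low copy, even though the origin annotation describes a high-copy type. A partial tetracycline resistance fragment and a short SV40 large T antigen fragment are also annotated; these appear to be nonfunctional backbone remnants. No selectable marker for insect cells is annotated.

Expression is driven by the constitutive Drosophila actin 5C (Ac5) promoter and terminated by an SV40 polyadenylation signal. The open reading frame begins with a short fragment of the bacteriophage lambda N protein, followed by an HA epitope (the annotated match is the length of a single HA copy), the Ge-1 1-558 coding region, and a C-terminal V5 tag. The name also indicates a His6 tag, which is not separately annotated. The lambda N peptide binds BoxB RNA hairpins, so fusions of this type are generally used in tethering assays, in which the protein is recruited to a BoxB-containing reporter mRNA to test its effect on transcript stability or translation. The record itself states only insect expression as the purpose. The epitope tags allow detection or immunoprecipitation of the fusion protein.
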