Features (pLannotate 1.2.2; 11 found; start..end, strand, type, name):
     56..2568    +  promoter       Ac5 promoter: Drosophila melanogaster actin 5C promoter
   2588..2653    +  CDS            N (fragment): REGN_LAMBD - Experimental evidence at protein level: Swiss-Prot protein existence level 1. Plays a role as a transcriptional antitermination factor that allows the virus to initiate its lytic phase. Activates expression of the delayed viral early genes by modifying host RNA polymerase (RNAP) into a form that is resistant to termination signals. This antitermination function requires the host NusA protein which serves to stabilize the interaction between antitermination protein N and host RNA polymerase. From Escherichia phage lambda (Bacteriophage lambda).
   2678..2704    +  CDS            3xHA (fragment): three tandem HA epitope tags
   2750..4423    +  CDS            Ge-1 (fragment): EDC4_DROME - Experimental evidence at protein level: Swiss-Prot protein existence level 1. In the process of mRNA degradation, seems to play a role in mRNA decapping. Required for silencing a subset of endogenous miRNA targets. From Drosophila melanogaster (Fruit fly).
   4448..4489    +  CDS            V5 tag: epitope tag from simian virus 5
   4589..4723    -  polyA_signal   SV40 poly(A) signal: SV40 polyadenylation signal
   4746..4830    -  CDS            large T antigen (fragment): large T antigen from SV40 (simian virus 40)
   4831..5301    +  CDS            TcR (fragment): tetracycline efflux protein; tet; confers resistance to tetracycline
   5345..5933    -  rep_origin     ori: high-copy-number ColE1/pMB1/pBR322/pUC origin of replication
   6104..6964    -  CDS            AmpR: β-lactamase; bla; confers resistance to ampicillin, carbenicillin, and related antibiotics
   6965..7069    -  promoter       AmpR promoter: bla
>Addgene plasmid #146363 | pAc5.1B-lambdaN-HA-DmGe1_1-558-V5His6_G | depositor full sequence | sequence record 288808 | Full Sequence
CTTCAAGGAATTAATTCTATATTCTAAAAACACAAATGATACTTCTAAAAAAAATCATGAATGGCATCAA
CTCTGAATCAAATCTTTGCAGATGCACCTACTTCTCATTTCCACTGTCACATCATTTTTCCAGATCTCGC
TGCCTGTTATGTGGCCCACAAACCAAGACACGTTTTATGGCCATTAAAGCTGGCTGATCGTCGCCAAACA
CCAAATACATATCAATATGTACATTCGAGAAAGAAGCGATCAAAGAAGCGTCTTCGGGCGAGTAGGAGAA
TGCGGAGGAGAAGGAGAACGAGCTGATCTAGTATCTCTCCACAATCCAATGCCAACTGACCAACTGGCCA
TATTCGGAGCAATTTGAAGCCAATTTCCATCGCCTGGCGATCGCTCCATTCTTGGCTATATGTTTTTCAC
CGTTCCCGGGGCCATTTTCAAAGACTCGTCGGTAAGATAAGATTGTGTCACTCGCTGTCTCTCTTCATTT
GTCGAAGAATGCTGAGGAATTTCGCGATGACGTCGGCGAGTATTTTGAAGAATGAGAATAATTTGTATTT
ATACGAAAATCAGTTAGTGGAATTTTCTACAAAAACATGTTATCTATAGATAATTTTGTTGCAAAATATG
TTGACTATGACAAAGATTGTATGTATATACCTTTAATGTATTCTCATTTTCTTATGTATTTATAATGGCA
ATGATGATACTGATGATATTTTAAGATGATGCCAGACCACAGGCTGATTTCTGCGTCTTTTGCCGAACGC
AGTGCATGTGCGGTTGTTGTTTTTTGGAATAGTTTCAATTTTCGGACTGTCCGCTTTGATTTCAGTTTCT
TGGCTTATTCAAAAAGCAAAGTAAAGCCAAAAAAGCGAGATGGCAATACCAAATGCGGCAAAACGGTAGT
GGAAGGAAAGGGGTGCGGGGCAGCGGAAGGAAGGGTGGGGCGGGGCGTGGCGGGGTCTGTGGCTGGGCGC
GACGTCACCGACGTTGGAGCCACTCCTTTGACCATGTGTGCGTGTGTGTATTATTCGTGTCTCGCCACTC
GCCGGTTGTTTTTTTCTTTTTATCTCGCTCTCTCTAGCGCCATCTCGTACGCATGCTCAACGCACCGCAT
GTTGCCGTGTCCTTTATGCGTCATTTTGGCTCGAAATAGGCAATTATTTAAACAAAGATTAGTCAACGAA
AACGCTAAAATAAATAAGTCTACAATATGGTTACTTATTGCCATGTGTGTGCAGCCAACGATAGCAACAA
AAGCAACAACACAGTGGCTTTCCCTCTTTCACTTTTTGTTTGCAAGCGCGTGCGAGCAAGACGGCACGAC
CGGCAAACGCAATTACGCTGACAAAGAGCAGACGAAGTTTTGGCCGAAAAACATCAAGGCGCCTGATACG
AATGCATTTGCAATAACAATTGCGATATTTAATATTGTTTATGAAGCTGTTTGACTTCAAAACACACAAA
AAAAAAAATAAAACAAATTATTTGAAAGAGAATTAGGAATCGGACAGCTTATCGTTACGGGCTAACAGCA
CACCGAGACGAAATAGCTTACCTGACGTCACAGCCTCTGGAAGAACTGCCGCCAAGCAGAGAGAGAGAGA
AAAAGAGGGAGAGCAGCTTAGACCGCATGTGCTTGTGTGTGAGGCGTCTCTCTCTTCGTCTCCTGTTTGC
GCAAACGCATAGACTGCACTGAGAAAATCGATTACCTATTTTTTATGAATGAATATTTGCACTATTACTA
TTCAAAACTATTAAGATAGCAATCACATTCAATAGCCAAATACTATACCACCTGAGCGATGCAACGAAAT
GATCAATTTGAGCAAAAATGCTGCATATTTAGGACGGCATCATTATAGAAATGCTTCTTGCTGTGTACTT
TTCTCTCGTCTGGCAGCTGTTTCGCCGTTATTGTTAAAACCGGCTTAAGTTAGGTGTGTTTTCTACGACT
AGTGATGCCCCTACTAGAAGATGTGTGTTGCACAAATGTCCCTGAATAACCAATTTGAAGTGCAGATAGC
AGTAAACGTAAGCTAATATGAATATTATTTAACTGTAATGTTTTAATATCGCTGGACATTACTAATAAAC
CCACTATAAACACATGTACATATGTATGTTTTGGCATACAATGAGTAGTTGGGGAAAAAATGTGTAAAAG
CACCGTGACCATCACAGCATAAAGATAACCAGCTGAAGTATCGAATATGAGTAACCCCCAAATTGAATCA
CATGCCGCAACTGATAGGACCCATGGAAGTACACTCTTCATGGCGATATACAAGACACACACAAGCACGA
ACACCCAGTTGCGGAGGAAATTCTCCGTAAATGAAAACCCAATCGGCGAACAATTCATACCCATATATGG
TAAAAGTTTTGAACGCGACTTGAGAGCGGAGAGCATTGCGGCTGATAAGGTTTTAGCGCTAAGCGGGCTT
TATAAAACGGGCTGCGGGACCAGTTTTCATATCACTACCGTTTGAGTTCTTGTGCTGTGTGGATACTCCT
CCCGACACAAAGCCGCTCCATCAGCCAGCAGTCGTCTAATCCAGAGACCCCGGATCGGGGTACCAACATG
GACGCACAAACACGACGACGTGAGCGTCGCGCTGAGAAACAAGCTCAATGGAAAGCTGCAAACGGTGGAT
CTCCTCCACATATGGCTTACCCATACGATGTTCCAGATTACGCTCCTCCAAGCTTGAATTCTGCAGATAT
CCAGCACAGTGGCGGCCGCATGTTAATCGCGCTCTTCGCGCTTGCACACTTGCCAATCTTTCGTAAGACG
CCTTTGTCAGCCTCCTCCTCCCCGCCGCCGTCTGTCCACCGGTCGCCAAGGTGTGGCAAAGCAAGTACCG
CGTACCATCCACCGCCAGCAGACGCCTGCATCAGCATTACTGCTTCAGCCATTGACGCAGCATCCGGGAT
GAGCAACAGCGCCGAACAGGACAAGCCGATTGCCGCCAACGGCAATGCGGCAGAGCCCCAGGAAATAGAA
GTCATCCATTTCCAAGCGCAAGAGAAGCAGTGTTGCCGCGTTATTAGATCCAATAAGACCAAGGTCCTCA
CATCCGGCGGCGTTCACACACGCGGTTCCTCCAAGGTCAAGCTAAAGAACATCGTCGACTACAAGTGGGA
GCGCAAGTACTACTATCCGGGTCACCTGGTCGCTGTCCACCGCGATGGCAAGCACCTGGCGTACGCCATT
AATGTCAACAACAAAGCCACCGGAATGGAGGGCATGGTGCGCGTATGCAACATAGCCACCAGTATGCGAG
CCTTGATCAAGGGAATGAGCGGCGAGGTCTTAGATCTGCAGTTTGCCCATACGGATTGTGAGCGTATATT
AGCTGTGATCGATGTCAGTTCGCTGTTTGTCTACAAAGTCGATCAAATCGAAGGGAACCTGCTGTGCAAT
CTAGTGCTAAAGGTGGAGGACCCCATCGCCAACTATGTGCCGGAGTACGATATGGTCTCCTGGTGTCCCT
ATGTCTGCAGCAGCAGCGCCACCGTTCCAATCAACGACGATGACGATGAGAATCAGCTGCTCATTTGGTC
GCGAAGCTCTCAATTTCAATGCTTTCAAGTGAAGATGATTGTCTCTGAACATGGGCGCGGCAAGATCCAA
CCAGCAGCCCTAGAATCTGGATATCTGAAGATTGAGGAGGACTCGTTGATCACGTGCGCCGCTTTGTCCC
CGGATGGCACCACTGTGGCTGCTGCTTGCGCCGATGGCTTGGTTCGTTTCTACCAAATTTATTTGTTCGA
TGTGCGCAACCATCGCTGCCTGCACGAGTGGAAGCCACATGATGGCAAAAAAGTCTGCTCTCTCTTTTTT
CTCGACAATATCAACAAGCCTGTGGAAGAATCCTACTGGCAGCACGTGATCACTACGAGCGATGCCAATA
CCGAAATCAAGCTCTGGAACTGCTCGCTATGGAAATGCCTCCAAACTATCAATGTGGTGGCCAGTCCGTC
ATCTTTGCAGCCCAGAAACTTTATCGCGGGCATAGATCGCAGTGCGAACTACTTGGTGTTGTCTTGCCTG
GACTCTCTGGCCGTGTATGTAATGCAGATTGGCAGTACTGGCGGCGCAGACTCCGAGAATAGGAGTAGCG
ATAGCGAAGGAGAAGGCTGCGACACTTCCAAACGCATTCAGAATGTTGCCGAATTCAAGCTGAGTTCGGG
GATTCTCTCTTTTTCTATTGTAAACGCTAGTATGCGTCGCGTTAAGAACTCCATCGAGAGCTACTATCCT
ATTGAGGAGCCCGATGACTTCGATGACGATTCCAATTCCACCAGTGCCCTTGTGCTGCACATGTTTGTGG
TGCAGGCAAAGAGCCTGCAGGAATGTCAAATAATCTACCAGCCATGTGTGGCTGAAAAGACGGAGCGGAG
CAGCCTAAACAGCACTCTAGAGGGCCCGCGGTTCGAAGGTAAGCCTATCCCTAACCCTCTCCTCGGTCTC
GATTCTACGCGTACCGGTCATCATCACCATCACCATTGAGTTTAAACCCGCTGATCAGCCTCGACTGTGC
CTTCTAAGGCCTGAGCTCGCTGATCAGCCTCGATCGAGGATCCAGACATGATAAGATACATTGATGAGTT
TGGACAAACCACAACTAGAATGCAGTGAAAAAAATGCTTTATTTGTGAAATTTGTGATGCTATTGCTTTA
TTTGTAACCATTATAAGCTGCAATAAACAAGTTAACAACAACAATTGCATTCATTTTATGTTTCAGGTTC
AGGGGGAGGTGTGGGAGGTTTTTTAAAGCAAGTAAAACCTCTACAAATGTGGTATGGCTGATTATGATCA
GTCGACCGATGCCCTTGAGAGCCTTCAACCCAGTCAGCTCCTTCCGGTGGGCGCGGGGCATGACTATCGT
CGCCGCACTTATGACTGTCTTCTTTATCATGCAACTCGTAGGACAGGTGCCGGCAGCGCTCTGGGTCATT
TTCGGCGAGGACCGCTTTCGCTGGAGCGCGACGATGATCGGCCTGTCGCTTGCGGTATTCGGAATCTTGC
ACGCCCTCGCTCAAGCCTTCGTCACTGGTCCCGCCACCAAACGTTTCGGCGAGAAGCAGGCCATTATCGC
CGGCATGGCGGCCGACGCGCTGGGCTACGTCTTGCTGGCGTTCGCGACGCGAGGCTGGATGGCCTTCCCC
ATTATGATTCTTCTCGCTTCCGGCGGCATCGGGATGCCCGCGTTGCAGGCCATGCTGTCCAGGCAGGTAG
ATGACGACCATCAGGGACAGCTTCAAGGATCGCTCGCGGCTCTTACCAGCCAGCAAAAGGCCAGGAACCG
TAAAAAGGCCGCGTTGCTGGCGTTTTTCCATAGGCTCCGCCCCCCTGACGAGCATCACAAAAATCGACGC
TCAAGTCAGAGGTGGCGAAACCCGACAGGACTATAAAGATACCAGGCGTTTCCCCCTGGAAGCTCCCTCG
TGCGCTCTCCTGTTCCGACCCTGCCGCTTACCGGATACCTGTCCGCCTTTCTCCCTTCGGGAAGCGTGGC
GCTTTCTCAATGCTCACGCTGTAGGTATCTCAGTTCGGTGTAGGTCGTTCGCTCCAAGCTGGGCTGTGTG
CACGAACCCCCCGTTCAGCCCGACCGCTGCGCCTTATCCGGTAACTATCGTCTTGAGTCCAACCCGGTAA
GACACGACTTATCGCCACTGGCAGCAGCCACTGGTAACAGGATTAGCAGAGCGAGGTATGTAGGCGGTGC
TACAGAGTTCTTGAAGTGGTGGCCTAACTACGGCTACACTAGAAGGACAGTATTTGGTATCTGCGCTCTG
CTGAAGCCAGTTACCTTCGGAAAAAGAGTTGGTAGCTCTTGATCCGGCAAACAAACCACCGCTGGTAGCG
GTGGTTTTTTTGTTTGCAAGCAGCAGATTACGCGCAGAAAAAAAGGATCTCAAGAAGATCCTTTGATCTT
TTCTACGGGGTCTGACGCTCAGTGGAACGAAAACTCACGTTAAGGGATTTTGGTCATGAGATTATCAAAA
AGGATCTTCACCTAGATCCTTTTAAATTAAAAATGAAGTTTTAAATCAATCTAAAGTATATATGAGTAAA
CTTGGTCTGACAGTTACCAATGCTTAATCAGTGAGGCACCTATCTCAGCGATCTGTCTATTTCGTTCATC
CATAGTTGCCTGACTCCCCGTCGTGTAGATAACTACGATACGGGAGGGCTTACCATCTGGCCCCAGTGCT
GCAATGATACCGCGAGACCCACGCTCACCGGCTCCAGATTTATCAGCAATAAACCAGCCAGCCGGAAGGG
CCGAGCGCAGAAGTGGTCCTGCAACTTTATCCGCCTCCATCCAGTCTATTAATTGTTGCCGGGAAGCTAG
AGTAAGTAGTTCGCCAGTTAATAGTTTGCGCAACGTTGTTGCCATTGCTGCAGGCATCGTGGTGTCACGC
TCGTCGTTTGGTATGGCTTCATTCAGCTCCGGTTCCCAACGATCAAGGCGAGTTACATGATCCCCCATGT
TGTGCAAAAAAGCGGTTAGCTCCTTCGGTCCTCCGATCGTTGTCAGAAGTAAGTTGGCCGCAGTGTTATC
ACTCATGGTTATGGCAGCACTGCATAATTCTCTTACTGTCATGCCATCCGTAAGATGCTTTTCTGTGACT
GGTGAGTACTCAACCAAGTCATTCTGAGAATAGTGTATGCGGCGACCGAGTTGCTCTTGCCCGGCGTCAA
CACGGGATAATACCGCGCCACATAGCAGAACTTTAAAAGTGCTCATCATTGGAAAACGTTCTTCGGGGCG
AAAACTCTCAAGGATCTTACCGCTGTTGAGATCCAGTTCGATGTAACCCACTCGTGCACCCAACTGATCT
TCAGCATCTTTTACTTTCACCAGCGTTTCTGGGTGAGCAAAAACAGGAAGGCAAAATGCCGCAAAAAAGG
GAATAAGGGCGACACGGAAATGTTGAATACTCATACTCTTCCTTTTTCAATATTATTGAAGCATTTATCA
GGGTTATTGTCTCATGAGCGGATACATATTTGAATGTATTTAGAAAAATAAACAAATAGGGGTTCCGCGC
ACATTTCCCCGAAAAGTGCCACCTGACGTCTAAGAAACCATTATTATCATGACATTAACCTATAAAAATA
GGCGTATCACGAGGCCCTTTCGT
